>Addgene plasmid #13617 | pcDNA3 PARL-FLAG-CT S65D+T69D+S70D | addgene partial sequence | sequence record 19954 | CMV-F 5'-CGCAAATGGGCGGTAGGCGTG-3'
CTACTAGAGAACCACTGCTTACTGGCTTATCGAAATTAATACGACTCACTATAGGGAGACCCAAGCTTGG
TACCCGGGAATTCGCGGCCGCGTCGACCAGAGGTTGGGAAGATGGCGTGGCGAGGCTGGGCGCAGAGAGG
CTGGGGCTGCGGCCAGGCGTGGGGTGCGTCGGTGGGCGGCCGCAGCTGCGAGGAGCTCACTGCGGTCCTA
ACCCCGCCGCAGCTCCTCGGACGCAGGTTTAACTTCTTTATTCAACAAAAATGCGGATTCAGAAAAGCAC
CCAGGAAGGTTGAACCTCGAAGAGACGACCCAGGGGACGACGGTGAAGCATACAAGAGAAGTGCTTTGAT
TCCTCCTGTGGAAGAAACAGTCTTTTATCCTTCTCCCTATCCTATAAGGAGTCTCATAAAACCTTTATTT
TTTACTGTTGGGTTTACAGGCTGTGCATTTGGATCAGCTGCTATTTGGCAATATGAATCACTGAAATCCA
GGGTCCAGAGTTATTTTGATGGTATAAAAGCTGATTGGTTGGATAGCATAAGACCACAAAAAGAAGGAGA
CTTCAGAAAGGAGATTAACAAGTGGTGGAATAACCTAAGTGATGGCCAGCGGACTGTGACAGGTATTATA
GCTGCAAATGTCCTTGTATTCTGTTTATGGAGAGTACCTTCTCTGCAGCGGACAATGATCAGATATTTCA
CATCGAATCCAGCCTCAAAGGTCCTTTGTTCTCCAATGTTGCTGTCAACATTCAGTCACTTCTCCTTATT
TCACATGGCAGCAAATATGTATGTTTTGTGGAGCTTCTC
