[The description below was written by a language model from this plasmid's Addgene catalogue record.]
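Description:
pcDNA3 PARL-FLAG-CT S65D+T69D+S70D is a mammalian expression plasmid built on the pcDNA3 backbone (5446 bp without insert). It is maintained in E. coli as a high-copy plasmid under ampicillin selection. No feature table accompanies the record, so individual backbone elements are not itemised. The standard pcDNA3 vector drives inserts from the CMV immediate-early promoter with a downstream polyadenylation signal. It also carries a neomycin resistance cassette for G418 selection of stably transfected mammalian cells.

The insert is a 1164 bp human cDNA encoding presenilin-associated rhomboid-like protein (PARL), a mitochondrial rhomboid-family intramembrane protease. It was cloned between EcoRI and XbaI sites, both of which remain intact. A FLAG epitope is fused to the C terminus, which allows detection or immunoprecipitation of the protein with anti-FLAG antibodies. A C-terminal tag also stays on products that have lost N-terminal sequence through processing.

The coding sequence carries three substitutions, with Ser65, Thr69 and Ser70 all changed to aspartate. Replacing phosphorylatable serine and threonine residues with an acidic residue is a common way to mimic constitutive phosphorylation. This fits the associated publication, which examines how phosphorylation and cleavage of PARL affect mitochondrial morphology. The construct is therefore suited to transfection experiments in mammalian cells that compare this triple mutant with wild-type PARL, looking at PARL processing and mitochondrial shape. The record itself does not describe specific experimental uses.
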