Addgene plasmid #13617: pcDNA3 PARL-FLAG-CT S65D+T69D+S70D
Depositing lab: Luca Pellegrini. Depositing organization: Universite Laval. Publication: Phosphorylation and cleavage of presenilin-associated rhomboid-like protein (PARL) promotes changes in mitochondrial morphology. Jeyaraju DV, Xu L, Letellier MC, Bandaru S, Zunino R, Berg EA, McBride HM, Pellegrini L. Proc Natl Acad Sci U S A. 2006 Dec 5. 103(49):18562-7. 10.1073/pnas.0604983103 PubMed 17116872.
Backbone
  Vector backbone: pcDNA3
  Backbone size w/o insert (bp): 5446
  Vector type: Mammalian Expression
Growth in bacteria
  Bacterial resistance: Ampicillin, 100 μg/mL
  Growth temperature: 37°C
  Growth strain: DH5alpha
  Copy number: High Copy
Gene/Insert
  Gene/Insert name: Presenilin-associated rhomboid-like (alt name: PARL)
  Species: H. sapiens (human)
  Insert size (bp): 1164
  Mutation: changed Serine 65, Thr 69 and Ser70 to Asp
  GenBank ID: AF197937
  Entrez Gene: PARL (a.k.a. PRO2207, PSARL, PSARL1, PSENIP2, RHBDS1); PARL (a.k.a. PARL)
  Tag / fusion protein: FLAG (C terminal on insert)
  Cloning method: Restriction Enzyme; 5′ cloning site EcoRI (not destroyed); 3′ cloning site XbaI (not destroyed)
  Sequencing primers: 5′ GTACGGTGGGAGGTCTATAT
Terms and licenses: Academic/Nonprofit Terms; Industry Terms: Not Available to Industry
How to cite: pcDNA3 PARL-FLAG-CT S65D+T69D+S70D was a gift from Luca Pellegrini (Addgene plasmid # 13617 ; http://n2t.net/addgene:13617 ; RRID:Addgene_13617)
